>Addgene plasmid #55125 | mCherry-Rab4a-7 | addgene full sequence | sequence record 129652 | Addgene NGS results
TGAGACAGCTGAGGTCACCGCGGCGCGCACAGGCCCCGAACGCTCAGGAGTGTGGTTGTTAGGGATCCAC
CGGATCTAGATAACTGATCATAATCAGCCATACCACATTTGTAGAGGTTTTACTTGCTTTAAAAAACCTC
CCACACCTCCCCCTGAACCTGAAACATAAAATGAATGCAATTGTTGTTGTTAACTTGTTTATTGCAGCTT
ATAATGGTTACAAATAAAGCAATAGCATCACAAATTTCACAAATAAAGCATTTTTTTCACTGCATTCTAG
TTGTGGTTTGTCCAAACTCATCAATGTATCTTAACGCGTAAATTGTAAGCGTTAATATTTTGTTAAAATT
CGCGTTAAATTTTTGTTAAATCAGCTCATTTTTTAACCAATAGGCCGAAATCGGCAAAATCCCTTATAAA
TCAAAAGAATAGACCGAGATAGGGT
[37 nt withheld, positions 446-482]
AAAGAACGTGGACTCCAACGTCAAAGG
[49 nt withheld, positions 510-558]
T
[91 nt withheld, positions 560-650]
G
[124 nt withheld, positions 652-775]
CAGGTGGCACTTTTCGGGGAAATGTGCGCGGAACCCCTATTTGTTTATTTTTCTAAATACATTCAAATAT
GTATCCGCTCATGAGACAATAACCCTGATAAATGCTTCAATAATATTGAAAAAGGAAGAGTCCTGAGGCG
GAAAGAACCAGCTGTGGAATGTGTGTCAGTTAGGGTGTGGAAAGTCCCCAGGCTCCCCAGCAGGCAGAAG
TATGCAAAGCATGCATCTCAATTAGTCAGCAACCAGGTGTGGAAAGTCCCCAGGCTCCCCAGCAGGCAGA
AGTATGCAAAGCATGCATCTCAATTAGTCAGCAACCATAGTCCCGCCCCTAACTCCGCCCATCCCGCCCC
TAACTCCGCCCAGTTCCGCCCATTCTCCGCCCCATGGCTGACTAATTTTTTTTATTTATGCAGAGGCCGA
GGCCGCCTCGGCCTCTGAGCTATTCCAGAAGTAGTGAGGAGGCTTTTTTGGAGGCCTAGGCTTTTGCAAA
GATCGATCAAGAGACAGGATGAGGATCGTTTCGCATGATTGAACAAGATGGATTGCACGCAGGTTCTCCG
GCCGCTTGGGTGGAGAGGCTATTCGGCTATGACTGGGCACAACAGACAATCGGCTGCTCTGATGCCGCCG
TGTTCCGGCTGTCAGCGCAGGGGCGCCCGGTTCTTTTTGTCAAGACCGACCTGTCCGGTGCCCTGAATGA
ACTGCAAGACGAGGCAGCGCGGCTATCGTGGCTGGCCACGACGGGCGTTCCTTGCGCAGCTGTGCTCGAC
GTTGTCACTGAAGCGGGAAGGGACTGGCTGCTATTGGGCGAAGTGCCGGGGCAGGATCTCCTGTCATCTC
ACCTTGCTCCTGCCGAGAAAGTATCCATCATGGCTGATGCAATGCGGCGGCTGCATACGCTTGATCCGGC
TACCTGCCCATTCGACCACCAAGCGAAACATCGCATCGAGCGAGCACGTACTCGGATGGAAGCCGGTCTT
GTCGATCAGGATGATCTGGACGAAGAGCATCAGGGGCTCGCGCCAGCCGAACTGTTCGCCAGGCTCAAGG
CGAGCATGCCCGACGGCGAGGATCTCGTCGTGACCCATGGCGATGCCTGCTTGCCGAATATCATGGTGGA
AAATGGCCGCTTTTCTGGATTCATCGACTGTGGCCGGCTGGGTGTGGCGGACCGCTATCAGGACATAGCG
TTGGCTACCCGTGATATTGCTGAAGAGCTTGGCGGCGAATGGGCTGACCGCTTCCTCGTGCTTTACGGTA
TCGCCGCTCCCGATTCGCAGCGCATCGCCTTCTATCGCCTTCTTGACGAGTTCTTCTGAGCGGGACTCTG
GGGTTCGAAATGACCGACCAAGCGACGCCCAACCTGCCATCACGAGATTTCGATTCCACCGCCGCCTTCT
ATGAAAGGTTGGGCTTCGGAATCGTTTTCCGGGACGCCGGCTGGATGATCCTCCAGCGCGGGGATCTCAT
GCTGGAGTTCTTCGCCCACCCTAGGGGGAGGCTAACTGAAACACGGAAGGAGACAATACCGGAAGGAACC
CGCGCTATGACGGCAATAAAAAGACAGAATAAAACGCACGGTGTTGGGTCGTTTGTTCATAAACGCGGGG
TTCGGTCCCAGGGCTGGCACTCTGTCGATACCCCACCGAGACCCCATTGGGGCCAATACGCCCGCGTTTC
TTCCTTTTCCCCACCCCACCCCCCAAGTTCGGGTGAAGGCCCAGGGCTCGCAGCCAACGTCGGGGCGGCA
GGCCCTGCCATAGCCTCAGGTTACTCATATATACTTTAGATTGATTTAAAACTTCATTTTTAATTTAAAA
GGATCTAGGTGAAGATCCTTTTTGATAATCTCATGACCAAAATCCCTTAACGTGAGTTTTCGTTCCACTG
AGCGTCAGACCCCGTAGAAAAGATCAAAGGATCTTCTTGAGATCCTTTTTTTCTGCGCGTAATCTGCTGC
TTGCAAACAAAAAAACCACCGCTACCAGCGGTGGTTTGTTTGCCGGATCAAGAGCTACCAACTCTTTTTC
CGAAGGTAACTGGCTTCAGCAGAGCGCAGATACCAAATACTGTTCTTCTAGTGTAGCCGTAGTTAGGCCA
CCACTTCAAGAACTCTGTAGCACCGCCTACATACCTCGCTCTGCTAATCCTGTTACCAGTGGCTGCTGCC
AGTGGCGATAAGTCGTGTCTTACCGGGTTGGACTCAAGACGATAGTTACCGGATAAGGCGCAGCGGTCGG
GCTGAACGGGGGGTTCGTGCACACAGCCCAGCTTGGAGCGAACGACCTACACCGAACTGAGATACCTACA
GCGTGAGCTATGAGAAAGCGCCACGCTTCCCGAAGGGAGAAAGGCGGACAGGTATCCGGTAAGCGGCAGG
GTCGGAACAGGAGAGCGCACGAGGGAGCTTCCAGGGGGAAACGCCTGGTATCTTTATAGTCCTGTCGGGT
TTCGCCACCTCTGACTTGAGCGTCGATTTTTGTGATGCTCGTCAGGGGGGCGGAGCCTATGGAAAAACGC
CAGCAACGCGGCCTTTTTACGGTTCCTGGCCTTTTGCTGGCCTTTTGCTCACATGTTCTTTCCTGCGTTA
TCCCCTGATTCTGTGGATAACCGTATTACCGCCATGCATTAGTTATTAATAGTAATCAATTACGGGGTCA
TTAGTTCATAGCCCATATATGGAGTTCCGCGTTACATAACTTACGGTAAATGGCCCGCCTGGCTGACCGC
CCAACGACCCCCGCCCATTGACGTCAATAATGACGTATGTTCCCATAGTAACGCCAATAGGGACTTTCCA
TTGACGTCAATGGGTGGAGTATTTACGGTAAACTGCCCACTTGGCAGTACATCAAGTGTATCATATGCCA
AGTACGCCCCCTATTGACGTCAATGACGGTAAATGGCCCGCCTGGCATTATGCCCAGTACATGACCTTAT
GGGACTTTCCTACTTGGCAGTACATCTACGTATTAGTCATCGCTATTACCATGGTGATGCGGTTTTGGCA
GTACATCAATGGGCGTGGATAGCGGTTTGACTCACGGGGATTTCCAAGTCTCCACCCCATTGACGTCAAT
GGGAGTTTGTTTTGGCACCAAAATCAACGGGACTTTCCAAAATGTCGTAACAACTCCGCCCCATTGACGC
AAATGGGCGGTAGGCGTGTACGGTGGGAGGTCTATATAAGCAGAGCTGGTTTAGTGAACCGTCAGATCCG
CTAGCGCTACCGGTCGCCACCATGGTGAGCAAGGGCGAGGAGGATAACATGGCCATCATCAAGGAGTTCA
TGCGCTTCAAGGTGCACATGGAGGGCTCCGTGAACGGCCACGAGTTCGAGATCGAGGGCGAGGGCGAGGG
CCGCCCCTACGAGGGCACCCAGACCGCCAAGCTGAAGGTGACCAAGGGTGGCCCCCTGCCCTTCGCCTGG
GACATCCTGTCCCCTCAGTTCATGTACGGCTCCAAGGCCTACGTGAAGCACCCCGCCGACATCCCCGACT
ACTTGAAGCTGTCCTTCCCCGAGGGCTTCAAGTGGGAGCGCGTGATGAACTTCGAGGACGGCGGCGTGGT
GACCGTGACCCAGGACTCCTCCCTGCAGGACGGCGAGTTCATCTACAAGGTGAAGCTGCGCGGCACCAAC
TTCCCCTCCGACGGCCCCGTAATGCAGAAGAAGACCATGGGCTGGGAGGCCTCCTCCGAGCGGATGTACC
CCGAGGACGGCGCCCTGAAGGGCGAGATCAAGCAGAGGCTGAAGCTGAAGGACGGCGGCCACTACGACGC
TGAGGTCAAGACCACCTACAAGGCCAAGAAGCCCGTGCAGCTGCCCGGCGCCTACAACGTCAACATCAAG
TTGGACATCACCTCCCACAACGAGGACTACACCATCGTGGAACAGTACGAACGCGCCGAGGGCCGCCACT
CCACCGGCGGCATGGACGAGCTGTACAAGTCCGGACTCAGATCTCGAGCCATGTCGCAGACGGCCATGTC
CGAAACCTACGATTTTTTGTTTAAGTTCTTGGTTATTGGAAATGCAGGAACTGGCAAATCTTGCTTACTT
CATCAGTTTATTGAAAAAAAATTCAAAGATGACTCAAATCATACAATAGGAGTGGAATTTGGTTCAAAGA
TAATAAATGTTGGTGGTAAATATGTAAAGTTACAAATATGGGATACAGCAGGACAAGAACGATTCAGGTC
CGTGACGAGAAGTTATTACCGAGGCGCGGCCGGGGCTCTCCTCGTCTATGATATCACCAGCCGAGAAACC
TACAATGCGCTTACTAATTGGTTAACAGATGCCCGAATGCTGGCGAGCCAGAACATTGTGATCATCCTTT
GTGGAAACAAGAAGGACCTGGATGCAGATCGTGAAGTTACCTTCTTAGAAGCCTCCAGATTTGCTCAAGA
AAATGAGCTGATGTTTTTGGAAACAAGTGCGCTCACAGGGGAGAATGTAGAAGAGGCTTTTGTACAGTGT
GCAAGAAAAATACTTAACAAAATCGAATCAGGTGAGCTGGACCCAGAAAGAATGGGCTCAGGTATTCAGT
ACGGAGATGCTGCCT
Features (pLannotate 1.2.2; 15 found; start..end, strand, type, name):
     85..169     +  CDS            large T antigen (fragment): large T antigen from SV40 (simian virus 40)
    192..313     +  polyA_signal   SV40 poly(A) signal: SV40 polyadenylation signal
    347..775     -  rep_origin     f1 ori (sequence partly withheld): f1 bacteriophage origin of replication; arrow indicates direction of (+) strand synthesis
    802..906     +  promoter       AmpR promoter: bla
    908..1265    +  promoter       SV40 promoter: SV40 enhancer and early promoter
   1300..2094    +  CDS            NeoR/KanR: aminoglycoside phosphotransferase from Tn5; aph(3')-II (or nptII); confers resistance to neomycin, kanamycin, and G418 (Geneticin®)
   2115..2267    +  CDS            ble (fragment): BLE_KLEPN - Experimental evidence at protein level: Swiss-Prot protein existence level 1. Binding protein with a strong affinity to the bleomycin family of antibiotics. Binds to CL990; an antimitotic-antibiotic compound. From Klebsiella pneumoniae.
   2326..2373    +  polyA_signal   HSV TK poly(A) signal: herpes simplex virus thymidine kinase polyadenylation signal (Cole and Stacy, 1985)
   2464..2480    -  polyA_signal   bGH poly(A) signal (fragment): bovine growth hormone polyadenylation signal
   2702..3290    +  rep_origin     ori: high-copy-number ColE1/pMB1/pBR322/pUC origin of replication
   3465..3768    +  enhancer       CMV enhancer: human cytomegalovirus immediate early enhancer
   3769..3972    +  promoter       CMV promoter: human cytomegalovirus (CMV) immediate early promoter
   4017..4724    +  CDS            mCherry: mCherry is a basic (constitutively fluorescent) red fluorescent protein published in 2004, derived from Discosoma sp.. It is reported to be a very rapidly-maturing monomer with low acid sensitivity.
   4725..4744    +  misc_feature   MCS (fragment): multiple cloning site
   4746..59      +  CDS            RAB4A (across the origin): RAB4A_HUMAN - Also known as RAB4. Experimental evidence at protein level: Swiss-Prot protein existence level 1. Small GTPase which cycles between an active GTP-bound and an inactive GDP-bound state (PubMed:15907487, PubMed:16034420). Involved in protein transport (PubMed:29425100). Plays a role in vesicular traffic. Mediates VEGFR2 endosomal trafficking to enhance VEGFR2 signaling (PubMed:29425100). Acts as a regulator of platelet alpha- granule release during activation and aggregation of platelets (By similarity). From Homo sapiens (Human).
