[The description below was written by a language model from this plasmid's Addgene catalogue record and pLannotate feature annotations shown in this document.]
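Description:
mCherry-Rab4a-7 is a mammalian expression plasmid that produces human Rab4a (RAB4A) fused at its N terminus to the monomeric red fluorescent protein mCherry. It is built on an mCherry C1-style backbone of about 4.75 kb, and the full sequenced construct is 5,340 nt. In the annotated sequence, the human cytomegalovirus immediate-early enhancer and promoter drive the mCherry coding sequence. This runs through a short remnant of the multiple cloning site, which serves as a linker, directly into the RAB4A open reading frame. RAB4A spans the numbering origin of the circular record. An SV40 polyadenylation signal follows it and terminates the transcript. Placing the fluorescent protein at the N terminus leaves the C-terminal end of the GTPase free, the region through which Rab proteins are normally lipid-modified and attached to membranes.

The plasmid is propagated in E. coli from a high-copy ColE1/pUC-type origin and also carries an f1 origin. A single Tn5 aminoglycoside phosphotransferase (NeoR/KanR) cassette provides selection in both hosts. A bacterial bla-type promoter expresses it for kanamycin resistance, and the SV40 enhancer/early promoter, with an HSV TK polyadenylation signal, expresses it for G418 selection of stably transfected mammalian cells. The short large T antigen, ble and bGH poly(A) hits in the table are fragments, probably backbone remnants or weak annotation matches, and not functional elements.

Rab4a is a small GTPase that cycles between GTP- and GDP-bound states and acts in vesicular and endosomal trafficking. The record lists the construct as a localization marker, with excitation at 587 nm and emission at 610 nm. This makes it suited to fluorescence imaging of Rab4a-positive compartments in transfected cells.
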