Addgene plasmid #55125: mCherry-Rab4a-7
Purpose: Localization: Ras GTPase, Excitation: 587, Emission: 610
Depositing lab: Michael Davidson. Depositing organization: Florida State University, Tallahassee.
Backbone
  Vector backbone: mCherry
  Backbone size w/o insert (bp): 4750
  Vector type: Mammalian Expression
  Selectable markers: Neomycin (select with G418)
Growth in bacteria
  Bacterial resistance: Kanamycin, 50 μg/mL
  Growth temperature: 37°C
  Growth strain: DH5alpha
  Copy number: High Copy
Gene/Insert
  Gene/Insert name: Rab4a (alt name: NM_004578.2)
  Species: H. sapiens (human)
  Entrez Gene: RAB4A (a.k.a. HRES-1, HRES-1/RAB4, HRES1, RAB4)
  Promoter: CMV
  Tag / fusion protein: mCherry (N terminal on backbone)
  Cloning method: Unknown
  Sequencing primers: 5′ CMV-F; 3′ SV40pA-R
Terms and licenses: Academic/Nonprofit Terms; Industry Terms: Not Available to Industry
Depositor comments: . Excitation = 587; Emission = 610
How to cite: mCherry-Rab4a-7 was a gift from Michael Davidson (Addgene plasmid # 55125 ; http://n2t.net/addgene:55125 ; RRID:Addgene_55125)
