>Addgene plasmid #55125 | mCherry-Rab4a-7 | depositor partial sequence | sequence record 85492 | insert sequence
CGTCAGATCCGCTAGCGCTACCGGTCGCCACCATGGTGAGCAAGGGCGAGGAGGATAACATGGCCATCAT
CAAGGAGTTCATGCGCTTCAAGGTGCACATGGAGGGCTCCGTGAACGGCCACGAGTTCGAGATCGAGGGC
GAGGGCGAGGGCCGCCCCTACGAGGGCACCCAGACCGCCAAGCTGAAGGTGACCAAGGGTGGCCCCCTGC
CCTTCGCCTGGGACATCCTGTCCCCTCAGTTCATGTACGGCTCCAAGGCCTACGTGAAGCACCCCGCCGA
CATCCCCGACTACTTGAAGCTGTCCTTCCCCGAGGGCTTCAAGTGGGAGCGCGTGATGAACTTCGAGGAC
GGCGGCGTGGTGACCGTGACCCAGGACTCCTCCCTGCAGGACGGCGAGTTCATCTACAAGGTGAAGCTGC
GCGGCACCAACTTCCCCTCCGACGGCCCCGTAATGCAGAAGAAGACCATGGGCTGGGAGGCCTCCTCCGA
GCGGATGTACCCCGAGGACGGCGCCCTGAAGGGCGAGATCAAGCAGAGGCTGAAGCTGAAGGACGGCGGC
CACTACGACGCTGAGGTCAAGACCACCTACAAGGCCAAGAAGCCCGTGCAGCTGCCCGGCGCCTACAACG
TCAACATCAAGTTGGACATCACCTCCCACAACGAGGACTACACCATCGTGGAACAGTACGAACGCGCCGA
GGGCCGCCACTCCACCGGCGGCATGGACGAGCTGTACAAGTCCGGACTCAGATCTCGAGCCATGTCGCAG
ACGGCCATGTCCGAAACCTACGATTTTTTGTTTAAGTTCTTGGTTATTGGAAATGCAGGAACTGGCAAAT
CTTGCTTACTTCATCAGTTTATTGAAAAAAAATTCAAAGATGACTCAAATCATACAATAGGAGTGGAATT
TGGTTCAAAGATAATAAATGTTGGTGGTAAATATGTAAAGTTACAAATATGGGATACAGCAGGACAAGAA
CGATTCAGGTCCGTGACGAGAAGTTATTACCGAGGCGCGGCCGGGGCTCTCCTCGTCTATGATATCACCA
GCCGAGAAACCTACAATGCGCTTACTAATTGGTTAACAGATGCCCGAATGCTGGCGAGCCAGAACATTGT
GATCATCCTTTGTGGAAACAAGAAGGACCTGGATGCAGATCGTGAAGTTACCTTCTTAGAAGCCTCCAGA
TTTGCTCAAGAAAATGAGCTGATGTTTTTGGAAACAAGTGCGCTCACAGGGGAGAATGTAGAAGAGGCTT
TTGTACAGTGTGCAAGAAAAATACTTAACAAAATCGAATCAGGTGAGCTGGACCCAGAAAGAATGGGCTC
AGGTATTCAGTACGGAGATGCTGCCTTGAGACAGCTGAGGTCACCGCGGCGCGCACAGGCCCCGAACGCT
CAGGAGTGTGGTTGTTAGGGATCCACCGGATCTAGATAACTGATCATAATCAGCCATACCACAT
