>Addgene plasmid #55125 | mCherry-Rab4a-7 | addgene partial sequence | sequence record 100042 | mCherry-F 5'-ccccgtaatgcagaagaaga-3'
CGAGCGGATGTACCCCGAGGACGGCGCCCTGAAGGGCGAGATCAAGCAGAGGCTGAAGCTGAAGGACGGC
GGCCACTACGACGCTGAGGTCAAGACCACCTACAAGGCCAAGAAGCCCGTGCAGCTGCCCGGCGCCTACA
ACGTCAACATCAAGTTGGACATCACCTCCCACAACGAGGACTACACCATCGTGGAACAGTACGAACGCGC
CGAGGGCCGCCACTCCACCGGCGGCATGGACGAGCTGTACAAGTCCGGACTCAGATCTCGAGCCATGTCG
CAGACGGCCATGTCCGAAACCTACGATTTTTTGTTTAAGTTCTTGGTTATTGGAAATGCAGGAACTGGCA
AATCTTGCTTACTTCATCAGTTTATTGAAAAAAAATTCAAAGATGACTCAAATCATACAATAGGAGTGGA
ATTTGGTTCAAAGATAATAAATGTTGGTGGTAAATATGTAAAGTTACAAATATGGGATACAGCAGGACAA
GAACGATTCAGGTCCGTGACGAGAAGTTATTACCGAGGCGCGGCCGGGGCTCTCCTCGTCTATGATATCA
CCAGCCGAGAAACCTACAATGCGCTTACTAATTGGTTAACAGATGCCCGAATGCTGGCGAGCCAGAACAT
TGTGATCATCCTTTGTGGAAACAAGAAGGACCTGGATGCAGATCGTGAAGTTACCTTCTTAGAAGCCTCC
AGATTTGCTCAAGAAAATGAGCTGATGTTTTTGGAAACAAGTGCGCTCACAGGGGAGAATGTAGAAGAGG
CTTTTGTACAGTGTGCAAGAAA
